>Addgene plasmid #148879 | pLNHA-C1-HsTTP_1-313_AH | addgene full sequence | sequence record 420975 | Addgene NGS Result
CCTTTTTACGGTTCCTGGCCTTTTGCTGGCCTTTTGCTCACATGTTCTTTCCTGCGTTATCCCCTGATTC
TGTGGATAACCGTATTACCGCCATGCATTAGTTATTAATAGTAATCAATTACGGGGTCATTAGTTCATAG
CCCATATATGGAGTTCCGCGTTACATAACTTACGGTAAATGGCCCGCCTGGCTGACCGCCCAACGACCCC
CGCCCATTGACGTCAATAATGACGTATGTTCCCATAGTAACGCCAATAGGGACTTTCCATTGACGTCAAT
GGGTGGAGTATTTACGGTAAACTGCCCACTTGGCAGTACATCAAGTGTATCATATGCCAAGTACGCCCCC
TATTGACGTCAATGACGGTAAATGGCCCGCCTGGCATTATGCCCAGTACATGACCTTATGGGACTTTCCT
ACTTGGCAGTACATCTACGTATTAGTCATCGCTATTACCATGGTGATGCGGTTTTGGCAGTACATCAATG
GGCGTGGATAGCGGTTTGACTCACGGGGATTTCCAAGTCTCCACCCCATTGACGTCAATGGGAGTTTGTT
TTGGCACCAAAATCAACGGGACTTTCCAAAATGTCGTAACAACTCCGCCCCATTGACGCAAATGGGCGGT
AGGCGTGTACGGTGGGAGGTCTATATAAGCAGAGCTCTCTGGCTAACTAGAGAACCCACTGCTTACTGGC
TTATCGAAATTAATACGACTCACTATAGGGAGACCCAAGCTCTAGCGCTACCGGTCGCCACCATGGACGC
ACAAACACGACGACGTGAGCGTCGCGCTGAGAAACAAGCTCAATGGAAAGCTGCAAACGGTGGATCTCCT
CCACATATGGCTTACCCATACGATGTTCCAGATTACGCTCCTCCATCTCGAGCTATGGCCAACCGTTACA
CCATGGATCTGACTGCCATCTACGAGAGCCTCCTGTCGCTGAGCCCTGACGTGCCCGTGCCATCCGACCA
TGGAGGGACTGAGTCCAGCCCAGGCTGGGGCTCCTCGGGACCCTGGAGCCTGAGCCCCTCCGACTCCAGC
CCGTCTGGGGTCACCTCCCGCCTGCCTGGCCGCTCCACCAGCCTAGTGGAGGGCCGCAGCTGTGGCTGGG
TGCCCCCACCCCCTGGCTTCGCACCGCTGGCTCCCCGCCTGGGCCCTGAGCTGTCACCCTCACCCACTTC
GCCCACTGCAACCTCCACCACCCCCTCGCGCTACAAGACTGAGCTATGTCGGACCTTCTCAGAGAGTGGG
CGCTGCCGCTACGGGGCCAAGTGCCAGTTTGCCCATGGCCTGGGCGAGCTGCGCCAGGCCAATCGCCACC
CCAAATACAAGACGGAACTCTGTCACAAGTTCTACCTCCAGGGCCGCTGCCCCTACGGCTCTCGCTGCCA
CTTCATCCACAACCCTAGCGAAGACCTGGCGGCCCCGGGCCACCCTCCTGTGCTTCGCCAGAGCATCAGC
TTCTCCGGCCTGCCCTCTGGCCGCCGGACCTCACCACCACCACCAGGCCTGGCCGGCCCTTCCCTGTCCT
CCAGCTCCTTCTCGCCCTCCAGCTCCCCACCACCACCTGGGGACCTTCCACTGTCACCCTCTGCCTTCTC
TGCTGCCCCTGGCACCCCCCTGGCTCGAAGAGACCCCACCCCAGTCTGTTGCCCCTCCTGCCGAAGGGCC
ACTCCTATCAGCGTCTGGGGGCCCTTGGGTGGCCTGGTTCGGACCCCCTCTGTACAGTCCCTGGGATCCG
ACCCTGATGAATATGCCAGCAGCGGCAGCAGCCTGGGGGGCTCTGACTCTCCCGTCTTCGAGGCGGGAGT
TTTTGCACCACCCCAGCCCGTGGCAGCCCCCTAAGAATTCTGCAGTCGACGGTACCGCGGGCCCGGGATC
CACCGGATCTAGATAACTGATCATAATCAGCCATACCACATTTGTAGAGGTTTTACTTGCTTTAAAAAAC
CTCCCACACCTCCCCCTGAACCTGAAACATAAAATGAATGCAATTGTTGTTGTTAACTTGTTTATTGCAG
CTTATAATGGTTACAAATAAAGCAATAGCATCACAAATTTCACAAATAAAGCATTTTTTTCACTGCATTC
TAGTTGTGGTTTGTCCAAACTCATCAATGTATCTTAACGCGTAAATTGTAAGCGTTAATATTTTGTTAAA
ATTCGCGTTAAATTTTTGTTAAATCAGCTCATTTTTTAACCAATAGGCCGAAATCGGCAAAATCCCTTAT
AAATCAAAAGAATAGACCGAGATAGGGT
[37 nt withheld, positions 2269-2305]
AAAGAACGTGGACTCCAACGTCAAAGG
[49 nt withheld, positions 2333-2381]
T
[91 nt withheld, positions 2383-2473]
G
[124 nt withheld, positions 2475-2598]
CAGGTGGCACTTTTCGGGGAAATGTGCGCGGAACCCCTATTTGTTTATTTTTCTAAATACATTCAAATAT
GTATCCGCTCATGAGACAATAACCCTGATAAATGCTTCAATAATATTGAAAAAGGAAGAGTCCTGAGGCG
GAAAGAACCAGCTGTGGAATGTGTGTCAGTTAGGGTGTGGAAAGTCCCCAGGCTCCCCAGCAGGCAGAAG
TATGCAAAGCATGCATCTCAATTAGTCAGCAACCAGGTGTGGAAAGTCCCCAGGCTCCCCAGCAGGCAGA
AGTATGCAAAGCATGCATCTCAATTAGTCAGCAACCATAGTCCCGCCCCTAACTCCGCCCATCCCGCCCC
TAACTCCGCCCAGTTCCGCCCATTCTCCGCCCCATGGCTGACTAATTTTTTTTATTTATGCAGAGGCCGA
GGCCGCCTCGGCCTCTGAGCTATTCCAGAAGTAGTGAGGAGGCTTTTTTGGAGGCCTAGGCTTTTGCAAA
GATCGATCAAGAGACAGGATGAGGATCGTTTCGCATGATTGAACAAGATGGATTGCACGCAGGTTCTCCG
GCCGCTTGGGTGGAGAGGCTATTCGGCTATGACTGGGCACAACAGACAATCGGCTGCTCTGATGCCGCCG
TGTTCCGGCTGTCAGCGCAGGGGCGCCCGGTTCTTTTTGTCAAGACCGACCTGTCCGGTGCCCTGAATGA
ACTGCAAGACGAGGCAGCGCGGCTATCGTGGCTGGCCACGACGGGCGTTCCTTGCGCAGCTGTGCTCGAC
GTTGTCACTGAAGCGGGAAGGGACTGGCTGCTATTGGGCGAAGTGCCGGGGCAGGATCTCCTGTCATCTC
ACCTTGCTCCTGCCGAGAAAGTATCCATCATGGCTGATGCAATGCGGCGGCTGCATACGCTTGATCCGGC
TACCTGCCCATTCGACCACCAAGCGAAACATCGCATCGAGCGAGCACGTACTCGGATGGAAGCCGGTCTT
GTCGATCAGGATGATCTGGACGAAGAGCATCAGGGGCTCGCGCCAGCCGAACTGTTCGCCAGGCTCAAGG
CGAGCATGCCCGACGGCGAGGATCTCGTCGTGACCCATGGCGATGCCTGCTTGCCGAATATCATGGTGGA
AAATGGCCGCTTTTCTGGATTCATCGACTGTGGCCGGCTGGGTGTGGCGGACCGCTATCAGGACATAGCG
TTGGCTACCCGTGATATTGCTGAAGAGCTTGGCGGCGAATGGGCTGACCGCTTCCTCGTGCTTTACGGTA
TCGCCGCTCCCGATTCGCAGCGCATCGCCTTCTATCGCCTTCTTGACGAGTTCTTCTGAGCGGGACTCTG
GGGTTCGAAATGACCGACCAAGCGACGCCCAACCTGCCATCACGAGATTTCGATTCCACCGCCGCCTTCT
ATGAAAGGTTGGGCTTCGGAATCGTTTTCCGGGACGCCGGCTGGATGATCCTCCAGCGCGGGGATCTCAT
GCTGGAGTTCTTCGCCCACCCTAGGGGGAGGCTAACTGAAACACGGAAGGAGACAATACCGGAAGGAACC
CGCGCTATGACGGCAATAAAAAGACAGAATAAAACGCACGGTGTTGGGTCGTTTGTTCATAAACGCGGGG
TTCGGTCCCAGGGCTGGCACTCTGTCGATACCCCACCGAGACCCCATTGGGGCCAATACGCCCGCGTTTC
TTCCTTTTCCCCACCCCACCCCCCAAGTTCGGGTGAAGGCCCAGGGCTCGCAGCCAACGTCGGGGCGGCA
GGCCCTGCCATAGCCTCAGGTTACTCATATATACTTTAGATTGATTTAAAACTTCATTTTTAATTTAAAA
GGATCTAGGTGAAGATCCTTTTTGATAATCTCATGACCAAAATCCCTTAACGTGAGTTTTCGTTCCACTG
AGCGTCAGACCCCGTAGAAAAGATCAAAGGATCTTCTTGAGATCCTTTTTTTCTGCGCGTAATCTGCTGC
TTGCAAACAAAAAAACCACCGCTACCAGCGGTGGTTTGTTTGCCGGATCAAGAGCTACCAACTCTTTTTC
CGAAGGTAACTGGCTTCAGCAGAGCGCAGATACCAAATACTGTTCTTCTAGTGTAGCCGTAGTTAGGCCA
CCACTTCAAGAACTCTGTAGCACCGCCTACATACCTCGCTCTGCTAATCCTGTTACCAGTGGCTGCTGCC
AGTGGCGATAAGTCGTGTCTTACCGGGTTGGACTCAAGACGATAGTTACCGGATAAGGCGCAGCGGTCGG
GCTGAACGGGGGGTTCGTGCACACAGCCCAGCTTGGAGCGAACGACCTACACCGAACTGAGATACCTACA
GCGTGAGCTATGAGAAAGCGCCACGCTTCCCGAAGGGAGAAAGGCGGACAGGTATCCGGTAAGCGGCAGG
GTCGGAACAGGAGAGCGCACGAGGGAGCTTCCAGGGGGAAACGCCTGGTATCTTTATAGTCCTGTCGGGT
TTCGCCACCTCTGACTTGAGCGTCGATTTTTGTGATGCTCGTCAGGGGGGCGGAGCCTATGGAAAAACGC
CAGCAACGCGG
Features (pLannotate 1.2.2; 19 found; start..end, strand, type, name):
     32..91      +  rep_origin     RSF ori (fragment): Plasmids containing the RSF 1030 origin of replication can be propagated in E. coli cells that contain additional plasmids with compatible origins.
    159..462     +  enhancer       CMV enhancer: human cytomegalovirus immediate early enhancer
    463..666     +  promoter       CMV promoter: human cytomegalovirus (CMV) immediate early promoter
    662..695     +  LTR            5' LTR (truncated) (fragment): truncated 5' long terminal repeat (LTR) from HIV-1
    711..729     +  promoter       T7 promoter: promoter for bacteriophage T7 RNA polymerase
    763..828     +  CDS            N (fragment): REGN_LAMBD - Experimental evidence at protein level: Swiss-Prot protein existence level 1. Plays a role as a transcriptional antitermination factor that allows the virus to initiate its lytic phase. Activates expression of the delayed viral early genes by modifying host RNA polymerase (RNAP) into a form that is resistant to termination signals. This antitermination function requires the host NusA protein which serves to stabilize the interaction between antitermination protein N and host RNA polymerase. From Escherichia phage lambda (Bacteriophage lambda).
    853..879     +  CDS            3xHA (fragment): three tandem HA epitope tags
    913..1851    +  CDS            ZFP36: TTP_HUMAN - Also known as G0S24, NUP475 From Homo sapiens (Human).
   1855..1891    +  misc_feature   MCS (fragment): multiple cloning site
   1908..1992    +  CDS            large T antigen (fragment): large T antigen from SV40 (simian virus 40)
   2015..2136    +  polyA_signal   SV40 poly(A) signal: SV40 polyadenylation signal
   2170..2598    -  rep_origin     f1 ori (sequence partly withheld): f1 bacteriophage origin of replication; arrow indicates direction of (+) strand synthesis
   2625..2729    +  promoter       AmpR promoter: bla
   2731..3088    +  promoter       SV40 promoter: SV40 enhancer and early promoter
   3123..3917    +  CDS            NeoR/KanR: aminoglycoside phosphotransferase from Tn5; aph(3')-II (or nptII); confers resistance to neomycin, kanamycin, and G418 (Geneticin®)
   3938..4090    +  CDS            ble (fragment): BLE_KLEPN - Experimental evidence at protein level: Swiss-Prot protein existence level 1. Binding protein with a strong affinity to the bleomycin family of antibiotics. Binds to CL990; an antimitotic-antibiotic compound. From Klebsiella pneumoniae.
   4149..4196    +  polyA_signal   HSV TK poly(A) signal: herpes simplex virus thymidine kinase polyadenylation signal (Cole and Stacy, 1985)
   4287..4303    -  polyA_signal   bGH poly(A) signal (fragment): bovine growth hormone polyadenylation signal
   4525..5113    +  rep_origin     ori: high-copy-number ColE1/pMB1/pBR322/pUC origin of replication
