[The description below was written by a language model from this plasmid's Addgene catalogue record and pLannotate feature annotations shown in this document.]
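Description:
pLNHA-C1-HsTTP_1-313_AH is a 5,129 nt mammalian expression plasmid encoding human tristetraprolin (TTP, gene ZFP36) residues 1–313, with the insert sequence stated to follow the NCBI reference transcript. The catalogue lists the backbone as unknown. The feature layout does show a CMV enhancer/promoter, an SV40 poly(A) signal, an f1 ori, and a NeoR/KanR cassette driven by tandem AmpR (bacterial) and SV40 (mammalian) promoters and terminated by an HSV TK poly(A) signal. This arrangement is typical of the "C1"-style vectors that place a tag upstream of the multiple cloning site. The plasmid replicates in E. coli at high copy from a ColE1/pUC-type origin and is selected with kanamycin. The same aminoglycoside phosphotransferase gene can confer G418 resistance in mammalian cells.

Downstream of the CMV promoter (and a short T7 promoter), the open reading frame begins with a fragment of the bacteriophage lambda N protein. This is followed by a sequence annotated as a partial 3xHA match, whose short length fits a single HA epitope, and then the ZFP36 coding sequence. Remnants of the multiple cloning site follow the insert. The lambda N peptide is an RNA-binding element that recognises boxB hairpins, so λN-HA fusions of this kind are typically used in tethering assays, in which the fused protein is recruited to a boxB-containing reporter mRNA and the HA tag allows detection. The record itself states only "mammalian expression" as the purpose. The associated study concerns GIGYF1/2 and 4EHP in the repression of target mRNAs, which fits the use of TTP as an mRNA-regulatory factor. Several short annotations (RSF ori, HIV-1 LTR, ble, bGH poly(A), and large T antigen fragments) are probably partial matches rather than functional elements.
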