Addgene plasmid #148879: pLNHA-C1-HsTTP_1-313_AH
Purpose: Mammalian Expression of HsTTP_1-313
Depositing lab: Elisa Izaurralde. Publication: GIGYF1/2 proteins use auxiliary sequences to selectively bind to 4EHP and repress target mRNA expression. Peter D, Weber R, Sandmeir F, Wohlbold L, Helms S, Bawankar P, Valkov E, Igreja C, Izaurralde E. Genes Dev. 2017 Jun 1;31(11):1147-1161. doi: 10.1101/gad.299420.117. Epub 2017 Jul 11. PubMed 28698298.
Backbone
  Vector backbone: Unknown
  Vector type: Mammalian Expression
Growth in bacteria
  Bacterial resistance: Kanamycin, 50 μg/mL
  Growth temperature: 37°C
  Growth strain: DH5alpha
  Copy number: High Copy
Gene/Insert
  Gene/Insert name: HsTTP_1-313 (alt names: ZFP36; GOS24; NUP475; RNF162A; TIS11)
  Species: H. sapiens (human)
  Entrez Gene: ZFP36 (a.k.a. G0S24, GOS24, NUP475, RNF162A, TIS11, TTP, zfp-36)
  Cloning method: Unknown
Terms and licenses: Academic/Nonprofit Terms; Industry Terms: Not Available to Industry
Depositor comments: sequence according to the sequence given by NCBI:NM_003407.5 Plasmids from this collection were made available to the research community and donated after the lab closed. Please note that the sequence provided by the depositing laboratory may be theoretical/predicted or based on Sanger sequencing results. There may be discrepancies between sequencing results obtained by Addgene and the depositor sequence. If an Addgene verified sequence is not available, please contact before placing your order to request that our lab fully sequence the plasmid.
How to cite: pLNHA-C1-HsTTP_1-313_AH was a gift from Elisa Izaurralde (Addgene plasmid # 148879 ; http://n2t.net/addgene:148879 ; RRID:Addgene_148879)
